>Addgene plasmid #149348 | pMC_cherry donor_Rosa target (pE002) | addgene full sequence | sequence record 304499 | Addgene NGS Result
TCTTCTCTCATCCGCCAAAACAGCCAAGCTGGAGACCGTTTGACATTACCCTGTTATCCCTAGATACATT
ACCCTGTTATCCCAGATGACATACCCTGTTATCCCTAGATGACATTACCCTGTTATCCCAGATGACATTA
CCCTGTTATCCCTAGATACATTACCCTGTTATCCCAGATGACATACCCTGTTATCCCTAGATGACATTAC
CCTGTTATCCCAGATGACATTACCCTGTTATCCCTAGATACATTACCCTGTTATCCCAGATGACATACCC
TGTTATCCCTAGATGACATTACCCTGTTATCCCAGATGACATTACCCTGTTATCCCTAGATACATTACCC
TGTTATCCCAGATGACATACCCTGTTATCCCTAGATGACATTACCCTGTTATCCCAGATGACATTACCCT
GTTATCCCTAGATACATTACCCTGTTATCCCAGATGACATACCCTGTTATCCCTAGATGACATTACCCTG
TTATCCCAGATGACATTACCCTGTTATCCCTAGATACATTACCCTGTTATCCCAGATGACATACCCTGTT
ATCCCTAGATGACATTACCCTGTTATCCCAGATGACATTACCCTGTTATCCCTAGATACATTACCCTGTT
ATCCCAGATGACATACCCTGTTATCCCTAGATGACATTACCCTGTTATCCCAGATAAACTCAATGATGAT
GATGATGATGGTCGAGACTCAGCGGCCGCGGTGCCAGGGCGTGCCCTTGGGCTCCCCGGGCGCGACTAGT
GAATTCAGATCTGATATCTCTAGAGTCGAGCTAGCACTCCAGTCTTTCTAGAAGAAGGGCCACAACCATG
GTGAGCAAGGGCGAGGAGGATAACATGGCCATCATCAAGGAGTTCATGCGCTTCAAGGTGCACATGGAGG
GCTCCGTGAACGGCCACGAGTTCGAGATCGAGGGCGAGGGCGAGGGCCGCCCCTACGAGGGCACCCAGAC
CGCCAAGCTGAAGGTGACCAAGGGTGGCCCCCTGCCCTTCGCCTGGGACATCCTGTCCCCTCAGTTCATG
TACGGCTCCAAGGCCTACGTGAAGCACCCCGCCGACATCCCCGACTACTTGAAGCTGTCCTTCCCCGAGG
GCTTCAAGTGGGAGCGCGTGATGAACTTCGAGGACGGCGGCGTGGTGACCGTGACCCAGGACTCCTCCCT
GCAGGACGGCGAGTTCATCTACAAGGTGAAGCTGCGCGGCACCAACTTCCCCTCAGACGGCCCCGTAATG
CAGAAGAAGACCATGGGCTGGGAGGCCTCCTCCGAGCGGATGTACCCCGAGGACGGCGCCCTGAAGGGCG
AGATCAAGCAGAGGCTGAAGCTGAAGGACGGCGGCCACTACGACGCTGAGGTCAAGACCACCTACAAGGC
CAAGAAGCCCGTGCAGCTGCCCGGCGCCTACAACGTCAACATCAAGTTGGACATCACCTCCCACAACGAG
GACTACACCATCGTGGAACAGTACGAACGCGCCGAGGGCCGCCACTCCACCGGCGGCATGGACGAGCTGT
ACAAGTAATGAGTCGACCCATGGGGGCCCGCCCCAACTGGGGTAACCTTTGAGTTCTCTCAGTTGGGGGT
AATCAGCATCATGATGTGGTACCACATCATGATGCTGATTATAAGAATGCGGCCGCCACACTCTAGTGGA
TCTCGAGTTAATAATTCAGAAGAACTCGTCAAGAAGGCGATAGAAGGCGATGCGCTGCGAATCGGGAGCG
GCGATACCGTAAAGCACGAGGAAGCGGTCAGCCCATTCGCCGCCAAGCTCTTCAGCAATATCACGGGTAG
CCAACGCTATGTCCTGATAGCGGTCCGCCACACCCAGCCGGCCACAGTCGATGAATCCAGAAAAGCGGCC
ATTTTCCACCATGATATTCGGCAAGCAGGCATCGCCATGGGTCACGACGAGATCCTCGCCGTCGGGCATG
CTCGCCTTGAGCCTGGCGAACAGTTCGGCTGGCGCGAGCCCCTGATGCTCTTCGTCCAGATCATCCTGAT
CGACAAGACCGGCTTCCATCCGAGTACGTGCTCGCTCGATGCGATGTTTCGCTTGGTGGTCGAATGGGCA
GGTAGCCGGATCAAGCGTATGCAGCCGCCGCATTGCATCAGCCATGATGGATACTTTCTCGGCAGGAGCA
AGGTGAGATGACAGGAGATCCTGCCCCGGCACTTCGCCCAATAGCAGCCAGTCCCTTCCCGCTTCAGTGA
CAACGTCGAGCACAGCTGCGCAAGGAACGCCCGTCGTGGCCAGCCACGATAGCCGCGCTGCCTCGTCTTG
CAGTTCATTCAGGGCACCGGACAGGTCGGTCTTGACAAAAAGAACCGGGCGCCCCTGCGCTGACAGCCGG
AACACGGCGGCATCAGAGCAGCCGATTGTCTGTTGTGCCCAGTCATAGCCGAATAGCCTCTCCACCCAAG
CGGCCGGAGAACCTGCGTGCAATCCATCTTGTTCAATCATGCGAAACGATCCTCATCCTGTCTCTTGATC
AGAGCTTGATCCCCTGCGCCATCAGATCCTTGGCGGCAAGAAAGCCATCCAGTTTACTTTGCAGGGCTTC
CCAACCTTACCAGAGGGCGCCCCAGCTGGCAATTCCGGTTCGCTTGCTGTCCATAAAACCGCCCAGTCTA
GCTATCGCCATGTAAGCCCACTGCAAGCTACCTGCTTTCTCTTTGCGCTTGCGTTTTCCCTTGTCCAGAT
AGCCCAGTAGCTGACATTCATCCGGGGTCAGCACCGTTTCTGCGGACTGGCTTTCTACGCGCTCGAGGGG
GGGCCAAACGGTCTCCAGCTTGGCTGTTTTGGCGGATGAGAGAAGATTTTCAGCCTGATACAGATTAAAT
CAGAACGCAGAAGCGGTCTGATAAAACAGAATTTGCCTGGCGGCAGTAGCGCGGTGGTCCCACCTGACCC
CATGCCGAACTCAGAAGTGAAACGCCGTAGCGCCGATGGTAGTGTGGGGTCTCCCCATGCGAGAGTAGGG
AACTGCCAGGCATCAAATAAAACGAAAGGCTCAGTCGAAAGACTGGGCCTTTCGTTTTATCTGTTGTTTG
TCGGTGAACGCTCTCCTGAGTAGGACAAATCCGCCGGGAGCGGATTTGAACGTTGCGAAGCAACGGCCCG
GAGGGTGGCGGGCAGGACGCCCGCCATAAACTGCCAGGCATCAAATTAAGCAGAAGGCCATCCTGACGGA
TGGCCTTTTTGCGTTTCTACAAACTCTTTTGTTTATTTTTCTAAATACATTCAAATATGTATCCGCTCAT
GACCAAAATCCCTTAACGTGAGTTTTCGTTCCACTGAGCGTCAGACCCCGTAGAAAAGATCAAAGGATCT
TCTTGAGATCCTTTTTTTCTGCGCGTAATCTGCTGCTTGCAAACAAAAAAACCACCGCTACCAGCGGTGG
TTTGTTTGCCGGATCAAGAGCTACCAACTCTTTTTCCGAAGGTAACTGGCTTCAGCAGAGCGCAGATACC
AAATACTGTCCTTCTAGTGTAGCCGTAGTTAGGCCACCACTTCAAGAACTCTGTAGCACCGCCTACATAC
CTCGCTCTGCTAATCCTGTTACCAGTGGCTGCTGCCAGTGGCGATAAGTCGTGTCTTACCGGGTTGGACT
CAAGACGATAGTTACCGGATAAGGCGCAGCGGTCGGGCTGAACGGGGGGTTCGTGCACACAGCCCAGCTT
GGAGCGAACGACCTACACCGAACTGAGATACCTACAGCGTGAGCTATGAGAAAGCGCCACGCTTCCCGAA
GGGAGAAAGGCGGACAGGTATCCGGTAAGCGGCAGGGTCGGAACAGGAGAGCGCACGAGGGAGCTTCCAG
GGGGAAACGCCTGGTATCTTTATAGTCCTGTCGGGTTTCGCCACCTCTGACTTGAGCGTCGATTTTTGTG
ATGCTCGTCAGGGGGGCGGAGCCTATGGAAAAACGCCAGCAACGCGGCCTTTTTACGGTTCCTGGCCTTT
TGCTGGCCTTTTGCTCACATGTTCTTTCCTGCGTTATCCCCTGATTCTGTGGATAACCGTATTACCGCCT
TTGAGTGAGCTGATACCGCTCGCCGCAGCCGAACGACCGAGCGCAGCGAGTCAGTGAGCGAGGAAGCGGA
AGAGCGCCTGATGCGGTATTTTCTCCTTACGCATCTGTGCGGTATTTCACACCGCATATGGTGCACTCTC
AGTACAATCTGCTCTGATGCCGCATAGTTAAGCCAGTATACACTCCGCTATCGCTACGTGACTGGGTCAT
GGCTGCGCCCCGACACCCGCCAACACCCGCTGACGCGCCCTGACGGGCTTGTCTGCTCCCGGCATCCGCT
TACAGACAAGCTGTGACCGTCTCCGGGAGCTGCATGTGTCAGAGGTTTTCACCGTCATCACCGAAACGCG
CGAGGCAGCAGATCAATTCGCGCGCGAAGGCGAAGCGGCATGCATAATGTGCCTGTCAAATGGACGAAGC
AGGGATTCTGCAAACCCTATGCTACTCCGTCAAGCCGTCAATTGTCTGATTCGTTACCAATTATGACAAC
TTGACGGCTACATCATTCACTTTTTCTTCACAACCGGCACGGAACTCGCTCGGGCTGGCCCCGGTGCATT
TTTTAAATACCCGCGAGAAATAGAGTTGATCGTCAAAACCAACATTGCGACCGACGGTGGCGATAGGCAT
CCGGGTGGTGCTCAAAAGCAGCTTCGCCTGGCTGATACGTTGGTCCTCGCGCCAGCTTAAGACGCTAATC
CCTAACTGCTGGCGGAAAAGATGTGACAGACGCGACGGCGACAAGCAAACATGCTGTGCGACGCTGGCGA
T
Features (pLannotate 1.2.2; 15 found; start..end, strand, type, name):
    693..710     -  CDS            capTEV™ (fragment): composite tag for in vivo biotinylation, TEV protease cleavage, and 6xHis tagging
    731..764     +  protein_bind   attB: minimal attB site for the φC31 integrase (Groth et al., 2000) phage φC31 integrase
    806..830     +  misc_feature   HA-L (fragment): left homology arm from intron 1 of the mouse Rosa26 gene (Soriano, 1999)
    838..1545    +  CDS            mCherry: mCherry is a basic (constitutively fluorescent) red fluorescent protein published in 2004, derived from Discosoma sp.. It is reported to be a very rapidly-maturing monomer with low acid sensitivity.
   1570..1609    +  protein_bind   phage φC31 attP (fragment): attachment site of phage φC31 phage φC31 integrase
   1696..2490    -  CDS            NeoR/KanR: aminoglycoside phosphotransferase from Tn5; aph(3')-II (or nptII); confers resistance to neomycin, kanamycin, and G418 (Geneticin®)
   2522..2794    -  CDS            tnpA (fragment): TN5P_ECOLX - Also known as tnp. Experimental evidence at protein level: Swiss-Prot protein existence level 1. Mediates transposition of transposon Tn5 by a 'cut and paste' mechanism. First, the monomeric transposase binds the 19 bp inverted DNA repeats flanking the transposon. Then, dimerization of the DNA- bound transposase creates a synaptic DNA complex. After nicking of the first DNA strand, excision of the transposon proceeds through a series of intermediates. The transposase then mediates the insertion of the transposon at a new site by strand transfer. The activity of the wild- type tran
   2905..3020    +  ncRNA          5S rRNA: Accession: RF00001 - 5S ribosomal RNA
   3024..3110    +  terminator     rrnB T1 terminator: Escherichia coli rrnB; transcription terminator T1 from the E. coli rrnB gene
   3202..3229    +  terminator     rrnB T2 terminator: transcription terminator T2 from the E. coli rrnB gene
   3248..3292    +  promoter       AmpR promoter (fragment): bla
   3363..3951    +  rep_origin     ori: high-copy-number ColE1/pMB1/pBR322/pUC origin of replication
   4137..4277    -  misc_feature   bom: basis of mobility region from pBR322
   4379..4419    -  CDS            rop (fragment): Rop protein, which maintains plasmids at low copy number; rop
   4541..4831    -  CDS            araC (fragment): L-arabinose regulatory protein; araC
