[The description below was written by a language model from this plasmid's Addgene catalogue record and pLannotate feature annotations shown in this document.]
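Description:
pMC_cherry donor_Rosa target (pE002) is a bacterial donor plasmid that supplies an mCherry coding sequence for CRISPR-mediated, homology-independent sequence replacement in mammalian cells. The catalogue lists pUC19 as the backbone, and the plasmid is described as high copy. The annotated sequence shows a ColE1/pUC-type origin and a Tn5-derived NeoR/KanR (aph(3')-II) gene, which matches the recorded kanamycin selection. Backbone remnants include a pBR322 bom region, fragments of rop, araC and tnpA, a partial AmpR promoter, and the rrnB T1/T2 terminators with adjacent 5S rRNA sequence. These are probably carry-over from parental vectors rather than functional payload elements.

The payload is an mCherry open reading frame of roughly 0.7 kb. No eukaryotic promoter or polyadenylation signal is annotated next to it, so expression would apparently depend on the genomic context after insertion, although the record does not say this explicitly. Immediately upstream lies a very short match to the mouse Rosa26 intron 1 region. At about 25 bp it is too short to serve as a homology arm, and it most likely represents the Rosa26 guide RNA target site named in the construct title and purpose. That site would let a Cas nuclease programmed with the mouse Rosa26 guide cut the donor in cells and release the cherry fragment for ligation into a cleaved genomic locus. The cassette is flanked by a φC31 attB site and a partial φC31 attP site. This arrangement, together with the "pMC" prefix, suggests a minicircle-type design in which integrase recombination removes the bacterial backbone, but the record does not confirm this. The sequenced record is 4,831 nt, slightly shorter than the listed 4,841 bp.
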