Addgene plasmid #149348: pMC_cherry donor_Rosa target (pE002)
Purpose: Replace donor vector for cherry insertion using the mouse Rosa26 guide RNA
Depositing lab: Ralf Kuehn. Depositing organization: Max-Delbrueck-Centrum fuer Molekulare Medizin (MDC). Publication: A homology independent sequence replacement strategy in human cells using a CRISPR nuclease. Danner E, Lebedin M, de la Rosa K, Kuhn R. Open Biol. 2021 Jan;11(1):200283. doi: 10.1098/rsob.200283. Epub 2021 Jan 27. PubMed 33499763.
Backbone
  Vector backbone: puc19
  Backbone size w/o insert (bp): 3225
  Total vector size (bp): 4841
Growth in bacteria
  Bacterial resistance: Kanamycin, 50 μg/mL
  Growth temperature: 30°C
  Growth strain: DH5alpha
  Copy number: High Copy
Gene/Insert
  Gene/Insert name: cherry
  Insert size (bp): 711
Terms and licenses: Academic/Nonprofit Terms; Industry Terms: Not Available to Industry
How to cite: pMC_cherry donor_Rosa target (pE002) was a gift from Ralf Kuehn (Addgene plasmid # 149348 ; http://n2t.net/addgene:149348 ; RRID:Addgene_149348)
